Addgene plasmid #67479: pCMV0-OCT-HA-eGFP
Purpose: Targets HA-eGFP to mitochondrial matrix
Depositing lab: Richard Kahn. Depositing organization: Emory University. Publication: Tool box: Plasmids for the expression or knockdown of human ARF Family GTPases (ARF/ARL/SAR) and their co-expression in bacteria with N-myristoyltransferases. Kerr SC, Kahn RA. Cell Logist. 2015 Sep 21;5(3):e1090523. doi: 10.1080/21592799.2015.1090523. eCollection 2015 Jul-Sep. PubMed 27057421.
Backbone
  Vector backbone: pCMV(0)
  Vector type: Mammalian Expression
  Selectable markers: Neomycin (select with G418)
Growth in bacteria
  Bacterial resistance: Ampicillin, 100 μg/mL
  Growth temperature: 37°C
  Growth strain: DH5alpha
  Copy number: High Copy
Gene/Insert
  Gene/Insert name: OCT-HA-eGFP (alt name: pRK101)
  Species: R. norvegicus (rat)
  Promoter: CMV
  Cloning method: Restriction Enzyme; 5′ cloning site KpnI (unknown if destroyed); 3′ cloning site EcoRI (unknown if destroyed)
  Sequencing primers: 5′ CMV-F; 3′ BGH-rev
Terms and licenses: Academic/Nonprofit Terms; Industry Terms: Not Available to Industry
Depositor comments: Additional References: (1) For pCMV0-6 vectors: Morita, et al (2012) Biotechniques (PMCID: 3759224); (2) For targeting proteins to the matrix using the leader sequence from ornithine carbamylase transferase (OCT): Horwich, et al (1985) EMBO J (PMCID: 554314); and (3) Harder, et al (2004) Current Biology 14:340-348
How to cite: pCMV0-OCT-HA-eGFP was a gift from Richard Kahn (Addgene plasmid # 67479 ; http://n2t.net/addgene:67479 ; RRID:Addgene_67479)
