[The description below was written by a language model from this plasmid's Addgene catalogue record.]
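Description:
pCMV0-OCT-HA-eGFP (also recorded as pRK101) is a mammalian expression plasmid built on the pCMV(0) backbone, one member of a pCMV0-6 vector series referred to in the depositor comments. It is maintained in E. coli as a high-copy plasmid under ampicillin selection, and it carries a neomycin resistance marker so that transfected mammalian cells can be selected with G418. No feature table accompanies the record, so the origin of replication, polyadenylation signal and other backbone elements are not explicitly listed. The use of a BGH reverse sequencing primer does suggest a bovine growth hormone terminator region downstream of the insert.

The payload is a fusion open reading frame driven by the CMV promoter and cloned between KpnI and EcoRI sites. It consists of the leader sequence from ornithine carbamylase transferase (OCT), listed as being of rat origin, followed by an HA epitope tag and enhanced GFP. The OCT leader acts as an N-terminal mitochondrial import signal that directs an attached passenger protein across both mitochondrial membranes into the matrix. Here the passenger is HA-eGFP, giving a product that can be followed by its own fluorescence in live or fixed cells and detected with anti-HA antibodies by immunofluorescence or immunoblotting.

The stated purpose is to target HA-eGFP to the mitochondrial matrix, so the construct serves as a matrix marker or localization control. It was deposited as part of a plasmid toolbox centred on human ARF family GTPases. The record does not state how this particular plasmid was used alongside those reagents.
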