>Addgene plasmid #67479 | pCMV0-OCT-HA-eGFP | addgene partial sequence | sequence record 118240 | BGH-rev 5'-TAGAAGGCACAGTCGAGG-3'
GGCTTCATGATGTCCCCATAATTTTTGGCAGAGGGAAAAAGATCTGCTAGCAAGCTTCTCGAGTCATTAC
TTGTACAGCTCGTCCATGCCGAGAGTGATCCCGGCGGCGGTCACGAACTCCAGCAGGACCATGTGATCGC
GCTTCTCGTTGGGGTCTTTGCTCAGGGCGGACTGGGTGCTCAGGTAGTGGTTGTCGGGCAGCAGCACGGG
GCCGTCGCCGATGGGGGTGTTCTGCTGGTAGTGGTCGGCGAGCTGCACGCTGCCGTCCTCGATGTTGTGG
CGGATCTTGAAGTTCACCTTGATGCCGTTCTTCTGCTTGTCGGCCATGATATAGACGTTGTGGCTGTTGT
AGTTGTACTCCAGCTTGTGCCCCAGGATGTTGCCGTCCTCCTTGAAGTCGATGCCCTTCAGCTCGATGCG
GTTCACCAGGGTGTCGCCCTCGAACTTCACCTCGGCGCGGGTCTTGTAGTTGCCGTCGTCCTTGAAGAAG
ATGGTGCGCTCCTGGACGTAGCCTTCGGGCATGGCGGACTTGAAGAAGTCGTGCTGCTTCATGTGGTCGG
GGTAGCGGCTGAAGCACTGCACGCCGTAGGTCAGGGTGGTCACGAGGGTGGGCCAGGGCACGGGCAGCTT
GCCGGTGGTGCAGATGAACTTCAGGGTCAGCTTGCCGTAGGTGGCATCGCCCTCGCCCTCGCCGGACACG
CTGAACTTGTGGCCGTTTACGTCGCCGTCCAGCTCGACCAGGATGGGCACCACCCCGGTGAACAGCTCCT
CGCCCTTGCTCACGAATTCAGCGTAATCTGGAACATCGTATGGGTAGGATCCCTGGACTGGCTTCCCATA
CCGAAAATTTCGAACCATGGAAGTGTGAGCCTTTCTAAGA
