>Addgene plasmid #67479 | pCMV0-OCT-HA-eGFP | addgene partial sequence | sequence record 119587 | EGFP-N 5'-CGTCGCCGTCCAGCTCGACCAG-3'
CTCGCCCTTGCTCACGAATTCAGCGTAATCTGGAACATCGTATGGGTAGGATCCCTGGACTGGCTTCCCA
TACCGAAAATTTCGAACCATGGAAGTGTGAGCCTTTCTAAGAGCTGCCTTGTTGAGCAGGATTCTCAAAT
TAGACAGCATGGTACCTCCGGATCGATAATTCTAGAGGGCCCGTTTAAACGCTAGCCAGCTTGGGTCTCC
CTATAGTGAGTCGTATTAATTTCGATAAGCCAGTAAGCAGTGGGTTCTCTAGTTAGCCAGAGAGCTCTGC
TTATATAGACCTCCCACCGTACACGCCTACCGCCCATTTGCGTCAATGGGGCGGAGTTGTTACGACATTT
TGGAAAGTCCCGTTGATTTTGGTGCCAAAACAAACTCCCATTGACGTCAATGGGGTGGAGACTTGGAAAT
CCCCGTGAGTCAAACCGCTATCCACGCCCATTGATGTACTGCCAAAACCGCATCACCATGGTAATAGCGA
TGACTAATACGTAGATGTACTGCCAAGTAGGAAAGTCCCATAAGGTCATGTACTGGGCATAATGCCAGGC
GGGCCATTTACCGTCATTGACGTCAATAGGGGGCGTACTTGGCATATGATACACTTGATGTACTGCCAAG
TGGGCAGTTTACCGTAAATACTCCACCCATTGACGTCAATGGAAAGTCCCTATTGGCGTTACTATGGGAA
CATACGTCATTATTGACGTCAATGGGCGGGGGTCGTTGGGCGGTCAGCCAGGCGGGCCATTTACCGTAAG
TTATGTAACGCGGAACTCCATATATGGGCTATGAACTAATGACCCCGTAATTGATTACTATTAATAACTA
GTCAATAATCAATGTCAACGCGTATATCTGGCCCGTACATCGCGAAGCAGCGCAAAACGCCTAACCCTAA
GCAGA
